Addgene plasmid #102601: pMSCV-hygro-STING HAQ+V155M
Purpose: Express STING V55M HAQ for IFN-beta Luciferase reporter assay.
Depositing lab: Nicolas Manel. Depositing organization: Institut Curie. Publication: Intrinsic antiproliferative activity of the innate sensor STING in T lymphocytes. Cerboni S, Jeremiah N, Gentili M, Gehrmann U, Conrad C, Stolzenberg MC, Picard C, Neven B, Fischer A, Amigorena S, Rieux-Laucat F, Manel N. J Exp Med. 2017 Jun 5;214(6):1769-1785. doi: 10.1084/jem.20161674. Epub 2017 May 8. PubMed 28484079.
Backbone
  Vector backbone: pMSCV-hygro
  Vector type: Mammalian Expression, Retroviral
Growth in bacteria
  Bacterial resistance: Ampicillin, 100 μg/mL
  Growth temperature: 30°C
  Growth strain: NEB Stable
  Copy number: High Copy
Gene/Insert
  Gene/Insert name: STING
  Species: H. sapiens (human)
  Mutation: V155M R71H-G230A-R293Q
  Entrez Gene: STING1 (a.k.a. ERIS, MITA, MPYS, NET23, SAVI, STING, STING-beta, TMEM173, hMITA, hSTING)
  Cloning method: Restriction Enzyme; 5′ cloning site unknown (unknown if destroyed); 3′ cloning site unknown (unknown if destroyed)
  Sequencing primers: 5′ MSCV
Terms and licenses: Academic/Nonprofit Terms; Industry Terms: Not Available to Industry
How to cite: pMSCV-hygro-STING HAQ+V155M was a gift from Nicolas Manel (Addgene plasmid # 102601 ; http://n2t.net/addgene:102601 ; RRID:Addgene_102601)
