[The description below was written by a language model from this plasmid's Addgene catalogue record and pLannotate feature annotations shown in this document.]
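Description:
pMSCV-hygro-STING HAQ+V155M is an 8.1 kb gammaretroviral expression plasmid built on the pMSCV-hygro backbone, carrying a mutant human STING (STING1/TMEM173) coding sequence. In bacteria it is maintained through a high-copy ColE1/pUC-type origin and selected with ampicillin via the β-lactamase gene. The remaining bacterial annotations (fragments of lacI, lacZα, rop, bom and the tetracycline resistance gene, plus a lac promoter/operator) appear to be non-functional remnants of earlier cloning vectors, as is a short env fragment upstream of the 5' LTR.

The retroviral cassette is flanked by 5' and 3' long terminal repeats from murine embryonic stem cell virus. Downstream of the 5' LTR lie the Ψ packaging signal and a truncated, start-codon-less gag segment, which together promote efficient encapsidation of the genomic RNA when gag, pol and env are supplied in trans by a packaging system. The STING open reading frame follows directly and has no annotated promoter of its own, so it is presumably transcribed from the 5' LTR. A mouse PGK promoter then drives a separate hygromycin phosphotransferase gene for selecting transduced or transfected mammalian cells. A small fragment annotated as yokD after HygR is probably a homology artefact.

The insert combines the HAQ haplotype substitutions (R71H, G230A, R293Q) with V155M. The purpose field writes this last mutation as "V55M", whereas the name and mutation field give V155M. No epitope tag is annotated, and the cloning sites are not recorded. The stated use is expression of this STING variant for IFN-β promoter luciferase reporter assays, in work on STING activity in T lymphocytes.
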