Features (pLannotate 1.2.2; 20 found; start..end, strand, type, name):
     39..555     +  LTR            5' LTR: 5' long terminal repeat from murine embryonic stem cell virus
    619..960     +  misc_feature   MESV Ψ: packaging signal of murine embryonic stem cell virus
   1027..1443    +  CDS            gag (truncated): truncated Moloney murine leukemia virus (MMLV) gag gene lacking the start codon
   1456..2592    +  CDS            STING1: STING_HUMAN - Also known as ERIS From Homo sapiens (Human).
   2618..3117    +  promoter       PGK promoter: mouse phosphoglycerate kinase 1 promoter
   3135..4160    +  CDS            HygR: aminoglycoside phosphotransferase from E. coli; aph(4)-Ia; confers resistance to hygromycin
   4178..4456    +  CDS            yokD (fragment): YOKD_BACSU - Experimental evidence at protein level: Swiss-Prot protein existence level 1. May contribute to antibiotic resistance. From Bacillus subtilis (strain 168).
   4518..5032    +  LTR            3' LTR: 3' long terminal repeat from murine embryonic stem cell virus
   5194..5210    -  protein_bind   lac operator: The lac repressor binds to the lac operator to inhibit transcription in E. coli. This inhibition can be relieved by adding lactose or isopropyl-β-D-thiogalactopyranoside (IPTG). lac repressor encoded by lacI
   5218..5248    -  promoter       lac promoter: promoter for the E. coli lac operon
   5263..5284    -  protein_bind   CAP binding site: CAP binding activates transcription in the presence of cAMP. E. coli catabolite activator protein
   5297..5389    -  CDS            lacI (fragment): lac repressor; lacI; The lac repressor binds to the lac operator to inhibit transcription in E. coli. This inhibition can be relieved by adding lactose or isopropyl-β-D-thiogalactopyranoside (IPTG).
   5572..6160    -  rep_origin     ori: high-copy-number ColE1/pMB1/pBR322/pUC origin of replication
   6331..7191    -  CDS            AmpR: β-lactamase; bla; confers resistance to ampicillin, carbenicillin, and related antibiotics
   7192..7296    -  promoter       AmpR promoter: bla
   7391..7426    +  CDS            rop (fragment): Rop protein, which maintains plasmids at low copy number; rop
   7528..7627    +  misc_feature   bom (fragment): basis of mobility region from pBR322
   7633..7782    -  CDS            lacZα (fragment): LacZα fragment of β-galactosidase; lacZ fragment
   7782..7983    -  CDS            TcR (fragment): tetracycline efflux protein; tet; confers resistance to tetracycline
   7984..8082    +  CDS            env (fragment): murine leukemia virus gPr80 envelope polyprotein precursor; env; proteolytically cleaved into gp70SU and p15TM subunits
>Addgene plasmid #102601 | pMSCV-hygro-STING HAQ+V155M | addgene full sequence | sequence record 202122 | Addgene NGS Result
AAATAAAAGATTTTATTTAGTCTCCAGAAAAAGGGGGGAATGAAAGACCCCACCTGTAGGTTTGGCAAGC
TAGCTTAAGTAACGCCATTTTGCAAGGCATGGAAAATACATAACTGAGAATAGAGAAGTTCAGATCAAGG
TTAGGAACAGAGAGACAGCAGAATATGGGCCAAACAGGATATCTGTGGTAAGCAGTTCCTGCCCCGGCTC
AGGGCCAAGAACAGATGGTCCCCAGATGCGGTCCCGCCCTCAGCAGTTTCTAGAGAACCATCAGATGTTT
CCAGGGTGCCCCAAGGACCTGAAATGACCCTGTGCCTTATTTGAACTAACCAATCAGTTCGCTTCTCGCT
TCTGTTCGCGCGCTTCTGCTCCCCGAGCTCAATAAAAGAGCCCACAACCCCTCACTCGGCGCGCCAGTCC
TCCGATAGACTGCGTCGCCCGGGTACCCGTATTCCCAATAAAGCCTCTTGCTGTTTGCATCCGAATCGTG
GACTCGCTGATCCTTGGGAGGGTCTCCTCAGATTGATTGACTGCCCACCTCGGGGGTCTTTCATTTGGAG
GTTCCACCGAGATTTGGAGACCCCTGCCCAGGGACCACCGACCCCCCCGCCGGGAGGTAAGCTGGCCAGC
GGTCGTTTCGTGTCTGTCTCTGTCTTTGTGCGTGTTTGTGCCGGCATCTAATGTTTGCGCCTGCGTCTGT
ACTAGTTAGCTAACTAGCTCTGTATCTGGCGGACCCGTGGTGGAACTGACGAGTTCTGAACACCCGGCCG
CAACCCTGGGAGACGTCCCAGGGACTTTGGGGGCCGTTTTTGTGGCCCGACCTGAGGAAGGGAGTCGATG
TGGAATCCGACCCCGTCAGGATATGTGGTTCTGGTAGGAGACGAGAACCTAAAACAGTTCCCGCCTCCGT
CTGAATTTTTGCTTTCGGTTTGGAACCGAAGCCGCGCGTCTTGTCTGCTGCAGCGCTGCAGCATCGTTCT
GTGTTGTCTCTGTCTGACTGTGTTTCTGTATTTGTCTGAAAATTAGGGCCAGACTGTTACCACTCCCTTA
AGTTTGACCTTAGGTCACTGGAAAGATGTCGAGCGGATCGCTCACAACCAGTCGGTAGATGTCAAGAAGA
GACGTTGGGTTACCTTCTGCTCTGCAGAATGGCCAACCTTTAACGTCGGATGGCCGCGAGACGGCACCTT
TAACCGAGACCTCATCACCCAGGTTAAGATCAAGGTCTTTTCACCTGGCCCGCATGGACACCCAGACCAG
GTCCCCTACATCGTGACCTGGGAAGCCTTGGCTTTTGACCCCCCTCCCTGGGTCAAGCCCTTTGTACACC
CTAAGCCTCCGCCTCCTCTTCCTCCATCCGCCCCGTCTCTCCCCCTTGAACCTCCTCGTTCGACCCCGCC
TCGATCCTCCCTTTATCCAGCCCTCACTCCTTCTCTAGGCGCCGGAATTAGATCCATGCCCCACTCCAGC
CTGCATCCATCCATCCCGTGTCCCAGGGGTCACGGGGCCCAGAAGGCAGCCTTGGTTCTGCTGAGTGCCT
GCCTGGTGACCCTTTGGGGGCTAGGAGAGCCACCAGAGCACACTCTCCGGTACCTGGTGCTCCACCTAGC
CTCCCTGCAGCTGGGACTGCTGTTAAACGGGGTCTGCAGCCTGGCTGAGGAGCTGCACCACATCCACTCC
AGGTACCGGGGCAGCTACTGGAGGACTGTGCGGGCCTGCCTGGGCTGCCCCCTCCGCCGTGGGGCCCTGT
TGCTGCTGTCCATCTATTTCTACTACTCCCTCCCAAATGCGGTCGGCCCGCCCTTCACTTGGATGCTTGC
CCTCCTGGGCCTCTCGCAGGCACTGAACATCCTCCTGGGCCTCAAGGGCCTGGCCCCAGCTGAGATCTCT
GCAGTGTGTGAAAAAGGGAATTTCAACATGGCCCATGGGCTGGCATGGTCATATTACATCGGATATCTGC
GGCTGATCCTGCCAGAGCTCCAGGCCCGGATTCGAACTTACAATCAGCATTACAACAACCTGCTACGGGG
TGCAGTGAGCCAGCGGCTGTATATTCTCCTCCCATTGGACTGTGGGGTGCCTGATAACCTGAGTATGGCT
GACCCCAACATTCGCTTCCTGGATAAACTGCCCCAGCAGACCGCTGACCGTGCTGGCATCAAGGATCGGG
TTTACAGCAACAGCATCTATGAGCTTCTGGAGAACGGGCAGCGGGCGGGCACCTGTGTCCTGGAGTACGC
CACCCCCTTGCAGACTTTGTTTGCCATGTCACAATACAGTCAAGCTGGCTTTAGCCGGGAGGATAGGCTT
GAGCAGGCCAAACTCTTCTGCCAGACACTTGAGGACATCCTGGCAGATGCCCCTGAGTCTCAGAACAACT
GCCGCCTCATTGCCTACCAGGAACCTGCAGATGACAGCAGCTTCTCGCTGTCCCAGGAGGTTCTCCGGCA
CCTGCGGCAGGAGGAAAAGGAAGAGGTTACTGTGGGCAGCTTGAAGACCTCAGCGGTGCCCAGTACCTCC
ACGATGTCCCAAGAGCCTGAGCTCCTCATCAGTGGAATGGAAAAGCCCCTCCCTCTCCGCACGGATTTCT
CTTGACTCGAGGTTAACGAATTCTACCGGGTAGGGGAGGCGCTTTTCCCAAGGCAGTCTGGAGCATGCGC
TTTAGCAGCCCCGCTGGGCACTTGGCGCTACACAAGTGGCCTCTGGCCTCGCACACATTCCACATCCACC
GGTAGGCGCCAACCGGCTCCGTTCTTTGGTGGCCCCTTCGCGCCACCTTCTACTCCTCCCCTAGTCAGGA
AGTTCCCCCCCGCCCCGCAGCTCGCGTCGTGCAGGACGTGACAAATGGAAGTAGCACGTCTCACTAGTCT
CGTGCAGATGGACAGCACCGCTGAGCAATGGAAGCGGGTAGGCCTTTGGGGCAGCGGCCAATAGCAGCTT
TGCTCCTTCGCTTTCTGGGCTCAGAGGCTGGGAAGGGGTGGGTCCGGGGGCGGGCTCAGGGGCGGGCTCA
GGGGCGGGGCGGGCGCCCGAAGGTCCTCCGGAGGCCCGGCATTCTGCACGCTTCAAAAGCGCACGTCTGC
CGCGCTGTTCTCCTCTTCCTCATCTCCGGGCCTTTCGACCTGCATCCCGCCACCATGAAAAAGCCTGAAC
TCACCGCGACGTCTGTCGAGAAGTTTCTGATCGAAAAGTTCGACAGCGTCTCCGACCTGATGCAGCTCTC
GGAGGGCGAAGAATCTCGTGCTTTCAGCTTCGATGTAGGAGGGCGTGGATATGTCCTGCGGGTAAATAGC
TGCGCCGATGGTTTCTACAAAGATCGTTATGTTTATCGGCACTTTGCATCGGCCGCGCTCCCGATTCCGG
AAGTGCTTGACATTGGGGAATTCAGCGAGAGCCTGACCTATTGCATCTCCCGCCGTGCACAGGGTGTCAC
GTTGCAAGACCTGCCTGAAACCGAACTGCCCGCTGTTCTGCAGCCGGTCGCGGAGGCCATGGATGCGATC
GCTGCGGCCGATCTTAGCCAGACGAGCGGGTTCGGCCCATTCGGACCGCAAGGAATCGGTCAATACACTA
CATGGCGTGATTTCATATGCGCGATTGCTGATCCCCATGTGTATCACTGGCAAACTGTGATGGACGACAC
CGTCAGTGCGTCCGTCGCGCAGGCTCTCGATGAGCTGATGCTTTGGGCCGAGGACTGCCCCGAAGTCCGG
CACCTCGTGCACGCGGATTTCGGCTCCAACAATGTCCTGACGGACAATGGCCGCATAACAGCGGTCATTG
ACTGGAGCGAGGCGATGTTCGGGGATTCCCAATACGAGGTCGCCAACATCTTCTTCTGGAGGCCGTGGTT
GGCTTGTATGGAGCAGCAGACGCGCTACTTCGAGCGGAGGCATCCGGAGCTTGCAGGATCGCCGCGGCTC
CGGGCGTATATGCTCCGCATTGGTCTTGACCAACTCTATCAGAGCTTGGTTGACGGCAATTTCGATGATG
CAGCTTGGGCGCAGGGTCGATGCGACGCAATCGTCCGATCCGGAGCCGGGACTGTCGGGCGTACACAAAT
CGCCCGCAGAAGCGCGGCCGTCTGGACCGATGGCTGTGTAGAAGTACTCGCCGATAGTGGAAACCGACGC
CCCAGCACTCGTCCGAGGGCAAAGGAATAGAGTAGATGCCGACCGAACAAGAGCTGATTTCGAGAACGCC
TCAGCCAGCAACTCGCGCGAGCCTAGCAAGGCAAATGCGAGAGAACGGCCTTACGCTTGGTGGCACAGTT
CTCGTCCACAGTTCGCTAAGCTCGCTCGGCTGGGTCGCGGGAGGGCCGGTCGCAGTGATTCAGGCCCTTC
TGGATTGTGTTGGTCCCCAGGGCACGATTGTCATGCCCACGCACTCGGGTGATCTGACTGATCCCGCAGA
TTGGAGATCGCCGCCCGTGCCTGCCGATTGGGTGCAGATCCGTCGACCTGCAGCCAAGCTTATCGATAAA
ATAAAAGATTTTATTTAGTCTCCAGAAAAAGGGGGGAATGAAAGACCCCACCTGTAGGTTTGGCAAGCTA
GCTTAAGTAACGCCATTTTGCAAGGCATGGAAAATACATAACTGAGAATAGAGAAGTTCAGATCAAGGTT
AGGAACAGAGAGACAGCAGAATATGGGCCAAACAGGATATCTGTGGTAAGCAGTTCCTGCCCCGGCTCAG
GGCCAAGAACAGATGGTCCCCAGATGCGGTCCCGCCCTCAGCAGTTTCTAGAGAACCATCAGATGTTTCC
AGGGTGCCCCAAGGACCTGAAATGACCCTGTGCCTTATTTGAACTAACCAATCAGTTCGCTTCTCGCTTC
TGTTCGCGCGCTTCTGCTCCCCGAGCTCAATAAAAGAGCCCACAACCCCTCACTCGGCGCGCCAGTCCTC
CGATAGACTGCGTCGCCCGGGTACCCGTGTATCCAATAAACCCTCTTGCAGTTGCATCCGACTTGTGGTC
TCGCTGTTCCTTGGGAGGGTCTCCTCTGAGTGATTGACTACCCGTCAGCGGGGGTCTTTCATGGGTAACA
GTTTCTTGAAGTTGGAGAACAACATTCTGAGGGTAGGAGTCGAATATTAAGTAATCCTGACTCAATTAGC
CACTGTTTTGAATCCACATACTCCAATACTCCTGAAATAGTTCATTATGGACAGCGCAGAAAGAGCTGGG
GAGAATTGTGAAATTGTTATCCGCTCACAATTCCACACAACATACGAGCCGGAAGCATAAAGTGTAAAGC
CTGGGGTGCCTAATGAGTGAGCTAACTCACATTAATTGCGTTGCGCTCACTGCCCGCTTTCCAGTCGGGA
AACCTGTCGTGCCAGCTGCATTAATGAATCGGCCAACGCGCGGGGAGAGGCGGTTTGCGTATTGGGCGCT
CTTCCGCTTCCTCGCTCACTGACTCGCTGCGCTCGGTCGTTCGGCTGCGGCGAGCGGTATCAGCTCACTC
AAAGGCGGTAATACGGTTATCCACAGAATCAGGGGATAACGCAGGAAAGAACATGTGAGCAAAAGGCCAG
CAAAAGGCCAGGAACCGTAAAAAGGCCGCGTTGCTGGCGTTTTTCCATAGGCTCCGCCCCCCTGACGAGC
ATCACAAAAATCGACGCTCAAGTCAGAGGTGGCGAAACCCGACAGGACTATAAAGATACCAGGCGTTTCC
CCCTGGAAGCTCCCTCGTGCGCTCTCCTGTTCCGACCCTGCCGCTTACCGGATACCTGTCCGCCTTTCTC
CCTTCGGGAAGCGTGGCGCTTTCTCATAGCTCACGCTGTAGGTATCTCAGTTCGGTGTAGGTCGTTCGCT
CCAAGCTGGGCTGTGTGCACGAACCCCCCGTTCAGCCCGACCGCTGCGCCTTATCCGGTAACTATCGTCT
TGAGTCCAACCCGGTAAGACACGACTTATCGCCACTGGCAGCAGCCACTGGTAACAGGATTAGCAGAGCG
AGGTATGTAGGCGGTGCTACAGAGTTCTTGAAGTGGTGGCCTAACTACGGCTACACTAGAAGAACAGTAT
TTGGTATCTGCGCTCTGCTGAAGCCAGTTACCTTCGGAAAAAGAGTTGGTAGCTCTTGATCCGGCAAACA
AACCACCGCTGGTAGCGGTGGTTTTTTTGTTTGCAAGCAGCAGATTACGCGCAGAAAAAAAGGATCTCAA
GAAGATCCTTTGATCTTTTCTACGGGGTCTGACGCTCAGTGGAACGAAAACTCACGTTAAGGGATTTTGG
TCATGAGATTATCAAAAAGGATCTTCACCTAGATCCTTTTAAATTAAAAATGAAGTTTTAAATCAATCTA
AAGTATATATGAGTAAACTTGGTCTGACAGTTACCAATGCTTAATCAGTGAGGCACCTATCTCAGCGATC
TGTCTATTTCGTTCATCCATAGTTGCCTGACTCCCCGTCGTGTAGATAACTACGATACGGGAGGGCTTAC
CATCTGGCCCCAGTGCTGCAATGATACCGCGAGACCCACGCTCACCGGCTCCAGATTTATCAGCAATAAA
CCAGCCAGCCGGAAGGGCCGAGCGCAGAAGTGGTCCTGCAACTTTATCCGCCTCCATCCAGTCTATTAAT
TGTTGCCGGGAAGCTAGAGTAAGTAGTTCGCCAGTTAATAGTTTGCGCAACGTTGTTGCCATTGCTACAG
GCATCGTGGTGTCACGCTCGTCGTTTGGTATGGCTTCATTCAGCTCCGGTTCCCAACGATCAAGGCGAGT
TACATGATCCCCCATGTTGTGCAAAAAAGCGGTTAGCTCCTTCGGTCCTCCGATCGTTGTCAGAAGTAAG
TTGGCCGCAGTGTTATCACTCATGGTTATGGCAGCACTGCATAATTCTCTTACTGTCATGCCATCCGTAA
GATGCTTTTCTGTGACTGGTGAGTACTCAACCAAGTCATTCTGAGAATAGTGTATGCGGCGACCGAGTTG
CTCTTGCCCGGCGTCAATACGGGATAATACCGCGCCACATAGCAGAACTTTAAAAGTGCTCATCATTGGA
AAACGTTCTTCGGGGCGAAAACTCTCAAGGATCTTACCGCTGTTGAGATCCAGTTCGATGTAACCCACTC
GTGCACCCAACTGATCTTCAGCATCTTTTACTTTCACCAGCGTTTCTGGGTGAGCAAAAACAGGAAGGCA
AAATGCCGCAAAAAAGGGAATAAGGGCGACACGGAAATGTTGAATACTCATACTCTTCCTTTTTCAATAT
TATTGAAGCATTTATCAGGGTTATTGTCTCATGAGCGGATACATATTTGAATGTATTTAGAAAAATAAAC
AAATAGGGGTTCCGCGCACATTTCCCCGAAAAGTGCCACCTGACGTCTAAGAAACCATTATTATCATGAC
ATTAACCTATAAAAATAGGCGTATCACGAGGCCCTTTCGTCTCGCGCGTTTCGGTGATGACGGTGAAAAC
CTCTGACACATGCAGCTCCCGGAGACGGTCACAGCTTGTCTGTAAGCGGATGCCGGGAGCAGACAAGCCC
GTCAGGGCGCGTCAGCGGGTGTTGGCGGGTGTCGGGGCTGGCTTAACTATGCGGCATCAGAGCAGATTGT
ACTGAGAGTGCACCATATGCGGTGTGAAATACCGCACAGATGCGTAAGGAGAAAATACCGCATCAGGCGC
CATTCGCCATTCAGGCTGCGCAACTGTTGGGAAGGGCGATCGGTGCGGGCCTCTTCGCTATTACGCCAGC
TGGCGAAAGGGGGATGTGCTGCAAGGCGATTAAGTTGGGTAACGCCAGGGTTTTCCCAGTCACGACGTTG
TAAAACGACGGCGCAAGGAATGGTGCATGCAAGGAGATGGCGCCCAACAGTCCCCCGGCCACGGGGCCTG
CCACCATACCCACGCCGAAACAAGCGCTCATGAGCCCGAAGTGGCGAGCCCGATCTTCCCCATCGGTGAT
GTCGGCGATATAGGCGCCAGCAACCGCACCTGTGGCGCCGGTGATGCCGGCCACGATGCGTCCGGCGTAG
AGGCGATTAGTCCAATTTGTTAAAGACAGGATATCAGTGGTCCAGGCTCTAGTTTTGACTCAACAATATC
ACCAGCTGAAGCCTATAGAGTACGAGCCATAGATA
